Addgene plasmid #120032: pMaCTag-P21
Purpose: Template for C-terminal PCR tagging of mammalian genes (Puromycin selection) with 24xSunTag
Depositing lab: Michael Knop. Depositing organization: Universitaet Heidelberg. Publication: CRISPR-Cas12a-assisted PCR tagging of mammalian genes. Fueller J, Herbst K, Meurer M, Gubicza K, Kurtulmus B, Knopf JD, Kirrmaier D, Buchmuller BC, Pereira G, Lemberg MK, Knop M. J Cell Biol. 2020 Jun 1;219(6). pii: 151766. doi: 10.1083/jcb.201910210. PubMed 32406907.
Backbone
  Vector backbone: pFA6a
  Backbone size w/o insert (bp): 2412
  Vector type: PCR Template
  Selectable markers: Puromycin
Growth in bacteria
  Bacterial resistance: Ampicillin, 100 μg/mL
  Growth temperature: 37°C
  Growth strain: DH5alpha
  Copy number: High Copy
Gene/Insert
  Gene/Insert name: 24xSunTag
  Species: H. sapiens (human)
  Promoter: None
  Tag / fusion protein: 24xSunTag (C terminal on backbone)
  Cloning method: Restriction Enzyme; 5′ cloning site BamHI (not destroyed); 3′ cloning site SpeI (not destroyed)
  Sequencing primers: 5′ SP6; 3′ AAACCACAACTAGAATGCAGTG
Terms and licenses: Academic/Nonprofit Terms; Industry Terms: Not Available to Industry
Depositor comments: Template plasmid for C-terminal PCR tagging of mammalian genes. For M1 and M2 tagging oligo design please visit www.pcr-tagging.com Please visit https://www.biorxiv.org/content/early/2018/11/20/473876 for BioRxiv preprint
How to cite: pMaCTag-P21 was a gift from Michael Knop (Addgene plasmid # 120032 ; http://n2t.net/addgene:120032 ; RRID:Addgene_120032)
