[The description below was written by a language model from this plasmid's Addgene catalogue record, the feature table of its GenBank file and pLannotate feature annotations shown in this document.]
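Description:
pMaCTag-P21 is a PCR template plasmid built on the pFA6a backbone, used for CRISPR-Cas12a-assisted C-terminal tagging of endogenous mammalian genes. It is not meant to be expressed from the plasmid itself. Instead, a tagging cassette is amplified from it with gene-specific M1 and M2 oligos, and the PCR product is introduced into cells. In E. coli the 5.8 kb plasmid is maintained by a high-copy ColE1/pUC-type origin and selected with ampicillin through the bla gene. SP6 and T7 promoters flank the cassette region and serve mainly as sequencing landmarks.

The payload begins with a promoterless 24xSunTag array, a series of solubility-optimised GCN4_v4 peptide epitopes separated by short linkers. The GenBank table annotates 23 individual repeats, with a repeat-sized gap before the last one that likely holds an unannotated copy. Once fused in frame to the 3′ end of a target gene, the array recruits multiple copies of an scFv-GFP fusion, which amplifies the signal. An SV40 poly(A) signal terminates the tagged transcript.

Downstream, a loxP-flanked segment carries an SV40 enhancer/early promoter (including the SV40 ori), the puromycin N-acetyltransferase gene (pac, identified in the pLannotate annotation) and a bGH poly(A) signal for selecting tagged mammalian cells. A human U6 promoter follows, at the 3′ end of the cassette. In this tagging scheme, the U6 promoter is positioned so that the M2 oligo can append a Cas12a crRNA. The PCR product would therefore encode both the guide that cuts the target locus and the homology-bearing donor, although the record itself does not spell out this mechanism. The two loxP sites would in principle allow Cre-mediated excision of the marker and U6 element after integration.
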