LOCUS       Exported 5806 bp ds-DNA circular SYN 12-MAY-2021
DEFINITION  Template for C-terminal PCR tagging of mammalian genes (Puromycin
            selection) with 24xSunTag.
ACCESSION   .
VERSION     .
KEYWORDS    pMaCTag-P21
SOURCE      synthetic DNA construct
  ORGANISM  synthetic DNA construct
REFERENCE   1 (bases 1 to 5806)
  AUTHORS   Fueller J, Herbst K, Meurer M, Gubicza K, Kurtulmus B, Knopf JD,
            Kirrmaier D, Buchmuller BC, Pereira G, Lemberg MK, Knop M
  TITLE     CRISPR-Cas12a-assisted PCR tagging of mammalian genes.
  JOURNAL   J Cell Biol. 2020 Jun 1;219(6). pii: 151766. doi:
            10.1083/jcb.201910210.
  PUBMED    32406907
REFERENCE   2 (bases 1 to 5806)
  AUTHORS   .
  TITLE     Direct Submission
  JOURNAL   Exported May 12, 2021 from SnapGene Server 1.1.58
            http://www.snapgene.com
FEATURES             Location/Qualifiers
     source          1..5806
                     /organism="synthetic DNA construct"
                     /mol_type="other DNA"
     CDS             64..120
                     /codon_start=1
                     /product="GCN4 peptide optimized to improve solubility
                     while preserving binding to an scFv-GFP fusion protein
                     (Tanenbaum et al., 2014)"
                     /label=GCN4_v4
                     /translation="EELLSKNYHLENEVARLKK"
     CDS             136..192
                     /codon_start=1
                     /product="GCN4 peptide optimized to improve solubility
                     while preserving binding to an scFv-GFP fusion protein
                     (Tanenbaum et al., 2014)"
                     /label=GCN4_v4
                     /translation="EELLSKNYHLENEVARLKK"
     CDS             208..264
                     /codon_start=1
                     /product="GCN4 peptide optimized to improve solubility
                     while preserving binding to an scFv-GFP fusion protein
                     (Tanenbaum et al., 2014)"
                     /label=GCN4_v4
                     /translation="EELLSKNYHLENEVARLKK"
     CDS             280..336
                     /codon_start=1
                     /product="GCN4 peptide optimized to improve solubility
                     while preserving binding to an scFv-GFP fusion protein
                     (Tanenbaum et al., 2014)"
                     /label=GCN4_v4
                     /translation="EELLSKNYHLENEVARLKK"
     CDS             352..408
                     /codon_start=1
                     /product="GCN4 peptide optimized to improve solubility
                     while preserving binding to an scFv-GFP fusion protein
                     (Tanenbaum et al., 2014)"
                     /label=GCN4_v4
                     /translation="EELLSKNYHLENEVARLKK"
     CDS             424..480
                     /codon_start=1
                     /product="GCN4 peptide optimized to improve solubility
                     while preserving binding to an scFv-GFP fusion protein
                     (Tanenbaum et al., 2014)"
                     /label=GCN4_v4
                     /translation="EELLSKNYHLENEVARLKK"
     CDS             496..552
                     /codon_start=1
                     /product="GCN4 peptide optimized to improve solubility
                     while preserving binding to an scFv-GFP fusion protein
                     (Tanenbaum et al., 2014)"
                     /label=GCN4_v4
                     /translation="EELLSKNYHLENEVARLKK"
     CDS             568..624
                     /codon_start=1
                     /product="GCN4 peptide optimized to improve solubility
                     while preserving binding to an scFv-GFP fusion protein
                     (Tanenbaum et al., 2014)"
                     /label=GCN4_v4
                     /translation="EELLSKNYHLENEVARLKK"
     CDS             640..696
                     /codon_start=1
                     /product="GCN4 peptide optimized to improve solubility
                     while preserving binding to an scFv-GFP fusion protein
                     (Tanenbaum et al., 2014)"
                     /label=GCN4_v4
                     /translation="EELLSKNYHLENEVARLKK"
     CDS             712..768
                     /codon_start=1
                     /product="GCN4 peptide optimized to improve solubility
                     while preserving binding to an scFv-GFP fusion protein
                     (Tanenbaum et al., 2014)"
                     /label=GCN4_v4
                     /translation="EELLSKNYHLENEVARLKK"
     CDS             784..840
                     /codon_start=1
                     /product="GCN4 peptide optimized to improve solubility
                     while preserving binding to an scFv-GFP fusion protein
                     (Tanenbaum et al., 2014)"
                     /label=GCN4_v4
                     /translation="EELLSKNYHLENEVARLKK"
     CDS             856..912
                     /codon_start=1
                     /product="GCN4 peptide optimized to improve solubility
                     while preserving binding to an scFv-GFP fusion protein
                     (Tanenbaum et al., 2014)"
                     /label=GCN4_v4
                     /translation="EELLSKNYHLENEVARLKK"
     CDS             928..984
                     /codon_start=1
                     /product="GCN4 peptide optimized to improve solubility
                     while preserving binding to an scFv-GFP fusion protein
                     (Tanenbaum et al., 2014)"
                     /label=GCN4_v4
                     /translation="EELLSKNYHLENEVARLKK"
     CDS             1000..1056
                     /codon_start=1
                     /product="GCN4 peptide optimized to improve solubility
                     while preserving binding to an scFv-GFP fusion protein
                     (Tanenbaum et al., 2014)"
                     /label=GCN4_v4
                     /translation="EELLSKNYHLENEVARLKK"
     CDS             1072..1128
                     /codon_start=1
                     /product="GCN4 peptide optimized to improve solubility
                     while preserving binding to an scFv-GFP fusion protein
                     (Tanenbaum et al., 2014)"
                     /label=GCN4_v4
                     /translation="EELLSKNYHLENEVARLKK"
     CDS             1144..1200
                     /codon_start=1
                     /product="GCN4 peptide optimized to improve solubility
                     while preserving binding to an scFv-GFP fusion protein
                     (Tanenbaum et al., 2014)"
                     /label=GCN4_v4
                     /translation="EELLSKNYHLENEVARLKK"
     CDS             1216..1272
                     /codon_start=1
                     /product="GCN4 peptide optimized to improve solubility
                     while preserving binding to an scFv-GFP fusion protein
                     (Tanenbaum et al., 2014)"
                     /label=GCN4_v4
                     /translation="EELLSKNYHLENEVARLKK"
     CDS             1288..1344
                     /codon_start=1
                     /product="GCN4 peptide optimized to improve solubility
                     while preserving binding to an scFv-GFP fusion protein
                     (Tanenbaum et al., 2014)"
                     /label=GCN4_v4
                     /translation="EELLSKNYHLENEVARLKK"
     CDS             1360..1416
                     /codon_start=1
                     /product="GCN4 peptide optimized to improve solubility
                     while preserving binding to an scFv-GFP fusion protein
                     (Tanenbaum et al., 2014)"
                     /label=GCN4_v4
                     /translation="EELLSKNYHLENEVARLKK"
     CDS             1432..1488
                     /codon_start=1
                     /product="GCN4 peptide optimized to improve solubility
                     while preserving binding to an scFv-GFP fusion protein
                     (Tanenbaum et al., 2014)"
                     /label=GCN4_v4
                     /translation="EELLSKNYHLENEVARLKK"
     CDS             1504..1560
                     /codon_start=1
                     /product="GCN4 peptide optimized to improve solubility
                     while preserving binding to an scFv-GFP fusion protein
                     (Tanenbaum et al., 2014)"
                     /label=GCN4_v4
                     /translation="EELLSKNYHLENEVARLKK"
     CDS             1576..1632
                     /codon_start=1
                     /product="GCN4 peptide optimized to improve solubility
                     while preserving binding to an scFv-GFP fusion protein
                     (Tanenbaum et al., 2014)"
                     /label=GCN4_v4
                     /translation="EELLSKNYHLENEVARLKK"
     CDS             1720..1776
                     /codon_start=1
                     /product="GCN4 peptide optimized to improve solubility
                     while preserving binding to an scFv-GFP fusion protein
                     (Tanenbaum et al., 2014)"
                     /label=GCN4_v4
                     /translation="EELLSKNYHLENEVARLKK"
     polyA_signal    1786..1907
                     /label=SV40 poly(A) signal
                     /note="SV40 polyadenylation signal"
     primer_bind     complement(1823..1842)
                     /label=SV40pA-R
                     /note="SV40 polyA, reverse primer"
     primer_bind     1877..1896
                     /label=EBV-rev
                     /note="SV40 polyA terminator, reverse primer"
     protein_bind    1914..1947
                     /label=loxP
                     /bound_moiety="Cre recombinase"
                     /note="Cre-mediated recombination occurs in the 8-bp core
                     sequence (GCATACAT)."
     promoter        1954..2270
                     /label=SV40 promoter
                     /note="SV40 enhancer and early promoter"
     rep_origin      2121..2256
                     /label=SV40 ori
                     /note="SV40 origin of replication"
     primer_bind     2183..2202
                     /label=SV40pro-F
                     /note="SV40 promoter/origin, forward primer"
     polyA_signal    2892..3116
                     /label=bGH poly(A) signal
                     /note="bovine growth hormone polyadenylation signal"
     promoter        3123..3363
                     /label=U6 promoter
                     /note="RNA polymerase III promoter for human U6 snRNA"
     primer_bind     3123..3143
                     /label=hU6-F
                     /note="Human U6 promoter, forward primer"
     primer_bind     3294..3313
                     /label=LKO.1 5'
                     /note="Human U6 promoter, forward primer"
     protein_bind    3373..3406
                     /label=loxP
                     /bound_moiety="Cre recombinase"
                     /note="Cre-mediated recombination occurs in the 8-bp core
                     sequence (GCATACAT)."
     primer_bind     complement(3443..3462)
                     /label=T7
                     /note="T7 promoter, forward primer"
     promoter        complement(3444..3462)
                     /label=T7 promoter
                     /note="promoter for bacteriophage T7 RNA polymerase"
     primer_bind     complement(3549..3566)
                     /label=L4440
                     /note="L4440 vector, forward primer"
     rep_origin      complement(3720..4308)
                     /direction=LEFT
                     /label=ori
                     /note="high-copy-number ColE1/pMB1/pBR322/pUC origin of
                     replication"
     primer_bind     complement(3800..3819)
                     /label=pBR322ori-F
                     /note="pBR322 origin, forward primer"
     CDS             complement(4479..5339)
                     /codon_start=1
                     /gene="bla"
                     /product="beta-lactamase"
                     /label=AmpR
                     /note="confers resistance to ampicillin, carbenicillin, and
                     related antibiotics"
                     /translation="MSIQHFRVALIPFFAAFCLPVFAHPETLVKVKDAEDQLGARVGYI
                     ELDLNSGKILESFRPEERFPMMSTFKVLLCGAVLSRIDAGQEQLGRRIHYSQNDLVEYS
                     PVTEKHLTDGMTVRELCSAAITMSDNTAANLLLTTIGGPKELTAFLHNMGDHVTRLDRW
                     EPELNEAIPNDERDTTMPVAMATTLRKLLTGELLTLASRQQLIDWMEADKVAGPLLRSA
                     LPAGWFIADKSGAGERGSRGIIAALGPDGKPSRIVVIYTTGSQATMDERNRQIAEIGAS
                     LIKHW"
     primer_bind     5102..5121
                     /label=Amp-R
                     /note="Ampicillin resistance gene, reverse primer"
     promoter        complement(5340..5444)
                     /gene="bla"
                     /label=AmpR promoter
     primer_bind     5512..5530
                     /label=pBRforEco
                     /note="pBR322 vectors, upsteam of EcoRI site, forward
                     primer"
     primer_bind     complement(5568..5590)
                     /label=pGEX 3'
                     /note="pGEX vectors, reverse primer"
     primer_bind     5690..5709
                     /label=pRS-marker
                     /note="pRS vectors, use to sequence yeast selectable
                     marker"
     promoter        5790..2
                     /label=SP6 promoter
                     /note="promoter for bacteriophage SP6 RNA polymerase"
     primer_bind     5790..1
                     /label=SP6
                     /note="SP6 promoter, forward primer"
ORIGIN
        1 gaacgcggcc gccagctgaa gcttcgtacg tcaggtggag gaggtagtgg cggaggcgga
       61 tccgaagaac ttttgagcaa gaattatcat cttgagaacg aagtggctcg tcttaagaaa
      121 ggttctggca gtggagaaga actgctttca aagaattacc acctggaaaa tgaggtagct
      181 agactgaaaa aggggagcgg aagtggggag gagttgctga gcaaaaatta tcatttggag
      241 aacgaagtag cacgactaaa gaaagggtcc ggatcgggtg aggagttact ctcgaaaaat
      301 tatcatctcg aaaacgaagt ggctcggcta aaaaagggca gtggttctgg agaagagcta
      361 ttatctaaaa actaccacct cgaaaatgag gtggcacgct taaaaaaggg aagtggcagt
      421 ggtgaagagc tactatccaa gaattatcat cttgagaacg aggtagcgcg tttgaagaag
      481 ggttccggct caggagagga actgctctcg aagaactatc atcttgaaaa tgaggtcgct
      541 cgattaaaaa agggatcggg cagtggtgag gaactacttt caaagaatta ccacctcgaa
      601 aacgaagtag ctcgattaaa gaaaggttca gggtcgggtg aagaattact gagtaaaaat
      661 tatcatctgg aaaatgaggt agcgagacta aaaaagggga gtggttctgg cgaagagttg
      721 ctatcgaaaa attatcatct tgagaacgaa gttgctaggc tcaaaaaggg ctcaggctca
      781 ggcgaggagt tgctctcgaa aaactaccac ttggaaaatg aggtcgcgag gttgaaaaag
      841 gggagcgggt cgggcgagga gttattgagc aaaaactatc atttagagaa cgaagtcgcg
      901 cgcttaaaga aaggctcggg ctcgggcgaa gaactcttat cgaagaacta ccacctcgaa
      961 aatgaggtcg ccaggttgaa aaagggcagt ggcagcgggg aggaactctt gagcaagaac
     1021 taccacttgg agaatgaggt cgcgagattg aagaaagggt cggggagcgg cgaggaattg
     1081 ctcagcaaga attatcattt ggagaacgaa gtcgccaggc tcaagaaagg ctcggggtcg
     1141 ggggaggaat tgttgagtaa aaactaccac ttggaaaatg aagtcgccag gctcaaaaaa
     1201 gggagtggga gcggcgaaga gttattgagc aaaaattacc acttggagaa cgaagtggca
     1261 aggctcaaga aagggagcgg cagcggggag gagctcttat cgaagaacta ccacttagag
     1321 aatgaagtcg cccgcttgaa gaaaggctcg gggagcgggg aagagctctt gagcaagaac
     1381 taccacttgg aaaatgaggt ggcgcgcttg aagaaaggga gcgggagcgg ggaagagtta
     1441 ctatctaaga attatcatct cgagaacgag gtggctcgac taaagaaggg ctccggcagt
     1501 ggggaggaac tcctgtcgaa gaactatcat cttgaaaatg aggttgcaag acttaaaaag
     1561 gggtccggat caggtgagga actactcagt aagaattacc acctggaaaa cgaagttgca
     1621 cgtttgaaga aaggatcagg atcaggcgaa gaactgctct caaaagatta tcatttggaa
     1681 aatgaggttg cacgtttaaa aaagggaagt ggcagtggtg aggaacttct gtcgaaaaat
     1741 tatcatctcg agaatgaagt agcccgactt aaaaagtgaa ctagtaactt gtttattgca
     1801 gcttataatg gttacaaata aagcaatagc atcacaaatt tcacaaataa agcatttttt
     1861 tcactgcatt ctagttgtgg tttgtccaaa ctcatcaatg tatcttagtc gatataactt
     1921 cgtatagcat acattatacg aagttatgtc gacggtgtgg aaagtcccca ggctccccag
     1981 caggcagaag tatgcaaagc atgcatctca attagtcagc aaccaggtgt ggaaagtccc
     2041 caggctcccc agcaggcaga agtatgcaaa gcatgcatct caattagtca gcaaccatag
     2101 tcccgcccct aactccgccc atcccgcccc taactccgcc cagttccgcc cattctccgc
     2161 cccatggctg actaattttt tttatttatg cagaggccga ggccgcctcg gcctctgagc
     2221 tattccagaa gtagtgagga ggcttttttg gaggcctagg cttttgcaaa gaattcgcca
     2281 ccatgactga gtacaagcct actgtgcgtt tagccaccag ggatgatgtg ccacgagccg
     2341 tgaggacact agcagccgcc tttgctgact acccagctac aaggcacacc gtggaccctg
     2401 acagacacat tgaaagagtc acagaacttc aggagctgtt tttaactagg gtgggcctgg
     2461 atattggcaa agtctgggtg gccgatgatg gagcagcagt tgcagtgtgg accaccccag
     2521 agtctgttga agctggagct gtctttgcag aaattggacc aagaatggcc gagttatctg
     2581 gcagcaggct ggctgctcaa cagcagatgg aaggattatt agctccccac agacccaagg
     2641 agcctgcctg gttcctggca acagttggag tttctccaga ccatcagggc aagggcttag
     2701 gatctgctgt ggtgctgcct ggtgtggaag cagctgagag agctggggtg ccagcatttc
     2761 tggagacatc agctcctaga aacctgccct tctatgaacg gctgggcttc acagtgactg
     2821 ctgatgtgga ggtgcctgag ggccccagaa cctggtgcat gacaagaaaa ccaggagcct
     2881 gactgcagcg actgtgcctt ctagttgcca gccatctgtt gtttgcccct cccccgtgcc
     2941 ttccttgacc ctggaaggtg ccactcccac tgtcctttcc taataaaatg aggaaattgc
     3001 atcgcattgt ctgagtaggt gtcattctat tctggggggt ggggtggggc aggacagcaa
     3061 gggggaggat tgggaagaca atagcaggca tgctggggat gcggtgggct ctatggctcg
     3121 aggagggcct atttcccatg attccttcat atttgcatat acgatacaag gctgttagag
     3181 agataattgg aattaatttg actgtaaaca caaagatatt agtacaaaat acgtgacgta
     3241 gaaagtaata atttcttggg tagtttgcag ttttaaaatt atgttttaaa atggactatc
     3301 atatgcttac cgtaacttga aagtatttcg atttcttggc tttatatatc ttgtggaaag
     3361 gacgaaacac cgataacttc gtatagcata cattatacga agttatggta ccgatgcagc
     3421 tagcccgcgg atctgccggt ctccctatag tgagtcgtat taatttcgat aagccaggtt
     3481 aacctgcatt aatgaatcgg ccaacgcgcg gggagaggcg gtttgcgtat tgggcgctct
     3541 tccgcttcct cgctcactga ctcgctgcgc tcggtcgttc ggctgcggcg agcggtatca
     3601 gctcactcaa aggcggtaat acggttatcc acagaatcag gggataacgc aggaaagaac
     3661 atgtgagcaa aaggccagca aaaggccagg aaccgtaaaa aggccgcgtt gctggcgttt
     3721 ttccataggc tccgcccccc tgacgagcat cacaaaaatc gacgctcaag tcagaggtgg
     3781 cgaaacccga caggactata aagataccag gcgtttcccc ctggaagctc cctcgtgcgc
     3841 tctcctgttc cgaccctgcc gcttaccgga tacctgtccg cctttctccc ttcgggaagc
     3901 gtggcgcttt ctcaatgctc acgctgtagg tatctcagtt cggtgtaggt cgttcgctcc
     3961 aagctgggct gtgtgcacga accccccgtt cagcccgacc gctgcgcctt atccggtaac
     4021 tatcgtcttg agtccaaccc ggtaagacac gacttatcgc cactggcagc agccactggt
     4081 aacaggatta gcagagcgag gtatgtaggc ggtgctacag agttcttgaa gtggtggcct
     4141 aactacggct acactagaag gacagtattt ggtatctgcg ctctgctgaa gccagttacc
     4201 ttcggaaaaa gagttggtag ctcttgatcc ggcaaacaaa ccaccgctgg tagcggtggt
     4261 ttttttgttt gcaagcagca gattacgcgc agaaaaaaag gatctcaaga agatcctttg
     4321 atcttttcta cggggtctga cgctcagtgg aacgaaaact cacgttaagg gattttggtc
     4381 atgagattat caaaaaggat cttcacctag atccttttaa attaaaaatg aagttttaaa
     4441 tcaatctaaa gtatatatga gtaaacttgg tctgacagtt accaatgctt aatcagtgag
     4501 gcacctatct cagcgatctg tctatttcgt tcatccatag ttgcctgact ccccgtcgtg
     4561 tagataacta cgatacggga gggcttacca tctggcccca gtgctgcaat gataccgcga
     4621 gacccacgct caccggctcc agatttatca gcaataaacc agccagccgg aagggccgag
     4681 cgcagaagtg gtcctgcaac tttatccgcc tccatccagt ctattaattg ttgccgggaa
     4741 gctagagtaa gtagttcgcc agttaatagt ttgcgcaacg ttgttgccat tgctacaggc
     4801 atcgtggtgt cacgctcgtc gtttggtatg gcttcattca gctccggttc ccaacgatca
     4861 aggcgagtta catgatcccc catgttgtgc aaaaaagcgg ttagctcctt cggtcctccg
     4921 atcgttgtca gaagtaagtt ggccgcagtg ttatcactca tggttatggc agcactgcat
     4981 aattctctta ctgtcatgcc atccgtaaga tgcttttctg tgactggtga gtactcaacc
     5041 aagtcattct gagaatagtg tatgcggcga ccgagttgct cttgcccggc gtcaatacgg
     5101 gataataccg cgccacatag cagaacttta aaagtgctca tcattggaaa acgttcttcg
     5161 gggcgaaaac tctcaaggat cttaccgctg ttgagatcca gttcgatgta acccactcgt
     5221 gcacccaact gatcttcagc atcttttact ttcaccagcg tttctgggtg agcaaaaaca
     5281 ggaaggcaaa atgccgcaaa aaagggaata agggcgacac ggaaatgttg aatactcata
     5341 ctcttccttt ttcaatatta ttgaagcatt tatcagggtt attgtctcat gagcggatac
     5401 atatttgaat gtatttagaa aaataaacaa ataggggttc cgcgcacatt tccccgaaaa
     5461 gtgccacctg acgtctaaga aaccattatt atcatgacat taacctataa aaataggcgt
     5521 atcacgaggc cctttcgtct cgcgcgtttc ggtgatgacg gtgaaaacct ctgacacatg
     5581 cagctcccgg agacggtcac agcttgtctg taagcggatg ccgggagcag acaagcccgt
     5641 cagggcgcgt cagcgggtgt tggcgggtgt cggggctggc ttaactatgc ggcatcagag
     5701 cagattgtac tgagagtgca ccatatggac atattgtcgt tagaacgcgg ctacaattaa
     5761 tacataacct tatgtatcat acacatacga tttaggtgac actata
//
