Features (pLannotate 1.2.2; 18 found; start..end, strand, type, name):
      1..19      +  promoter       SP6 promoter: promoter for bacteriophage SP6 RNA polymerase
     81..137     +  CDS            GCN4_v4: GCN4 peptide optimized to improve solubility while preserving binding to an scFv-GFP fusion protein (Tanenbaum et al., 2014)
    455..478     +  CDS            GCN4_v4 (fragment): GCN4 peptide optimized to improve solubility while preserving binding to an scFv-GFP fusion protein (Tanenbaum et al., 2014)
    747..769     +  CDS            GCN4_v4 (fragment): GCN4 peptide optimized to improve solubility while preserving binding to an scFv-GFP fusion protein (Tanenbaum et al., 2014)
   1803..1924    +  polyA_signal   SV40 poly(A) signal: SV40 polyadenylation signal
   1931..1964    +  protein_bind   loxP: Cre-mediated recombination occurs in the 8-bp core sequence (GCATACAT). Cre recombinase
   1971..2287    +  promoter       SV40 promoter: SV40 enhancer and early promoter
   2300..2896    +  CDS            pac: PUAC_STRAD - Protein predicted: Swiss-Prot protein existence level 4. Detoxification of puromycin. From Streptomyces alboniger.
   2909..3133    +  polyA_signal   bGH poly(A) signal: bovine growth hormone polyadenylation signal
   3140..3380    +  promoter       U6 promoter: RNA polymerase III promoter for human U6 snRNA
   3390..3423    +  protein_bind   loxP: Cre-mediated recombination occurs in the 8-bp core sequence (GCATACAT). Cre recombinase
   3461..3479    -  promoter       T7 promoter: promoter for bacteriophage T7 RNA polymerase
   3501..3554    -  CDS            lacI (fragment): lac repressor; lacI; The lac repressor binds to the lac operator to inhibit transcription in E. coli. This inhibition can be relieved by adding lactose or isopropyl-β-D-thiogalactopyranoside (IPTG).
   3737..4325    -  rep_origin     ori: high-copy-number ColE1/pMB1/pBR322/pUC origin of replication
   4496..5356    -  CDS            AmpR: β-lactamase; bla; confers resistance to ampicillin, carbenicillin, and related antibiotics
   5357..5461    -  promoter       AmpR promoter: bla
   5556..5591    +  CDS            rop (fragment): Rop protein, which maintains plasmids at low copy number; rop
   5693..5744    +  misc_feature   bom (fragment): basis of mobility region from pBR322
>Addgene plasmid #120032 | pMaCTag-P21 | addgene full sequence | sequence record 232699 | Addgene NGS Result
ATTTAGGTGACACTATAGAACGCGGCCGCCAGCTGAAGCTTCGTACGTCAGGTGGAGGAGGTAGTGGCGG
AGGCGGATCCGAAGAACTTTTGAGCAAGAATTATCATCTTGAGAACGAAGTGGCTCGTCTTAAGAAAGGT
TCTGGCAGTGGAGAAGAACTGCTTTCAAAGAATTACCACCTGGAAAATGAGGTAGCTAGACTGAAAAAGG
GGAGCGGAAGTGGGGAGGAGTTGCTGAGCAAAAATTATCATTTGGAGAACGAAGTAGCACGACTAAAGAA
AGGGTCCGGATCGGGTGAGGAGTTACTCTCGAAAAATTATCATCTCGAAAACGAAGTGGCTCGGCTAAAA
AAGGGCAGTGGTTCTGGAGAAGAGCTATTATCTAAAAACTACCACCTCGAAAATGAGGTGGCACGCTTAA
AAAAGGGAAGTGGCAGTGGTGAAGAGCTACTATCCAAGAATTATCATCTTGAGAACGAGGTAGCGCGTTT
GAAGAAGGGTTCCGGCTCAGGAGAGGAACTGCTCTCGAAGAACTATCATCTTGAAAATGAGGTCGCTCGA
TTAAAAAAGGGATCGGGCAGTGGTGAGGAACTACTTTCAAAGAATTACCACCTCGAAAACGAAGTAGCTC
GATTAAAGAAAGGTTCAGGGTCGGGTGAAGAATTACTGAGTAAAAATTATCATCTGGAAAATGAGGTAGC
GAGACTAAAAAAGGGGAGTGGTTCTGGCGAAGAGTTGCTATCGAAAAATTATCATCTTGAGAACGAAGTT
GCTAGGCTCAAAAAGGGCTCAGGCTCAGGCGAGGAGTTGCTCTCGAAAAACTACCACTTGGAAAATGAGG
TCGCGAGGTTGAAAAAGGGGAGCGGGTCGGGCGAGGAGTTATTGAGCAAAAACTATCATTTAGAGAACGA
AGTCGCGCGCTTAAAGAAAGGCTCGGGCTCGGGCGAAGAACTCTTATCGAAGAACTACCACCTCGAAAAT
GAGGTCGCCAGGTTGAAAAAGGGCAGTGGCAGCGGGGAGGAACTCTTGAGCAAGAACTACCACTTGGAGA
ATGAGGTCGCGAGATTGAAGAAAGGGTCGGGGAGCGGCGAGGAATTGCTCAGCAAGAATTATCATTTGGA
GAACGAAGTCGCCAGGCTCAAGAAAGGCTCGGGGTCGGGGGAGGAATTGTTGAGTAAAAACTACCACTTG
GAAAATGAAGTCGCCAGGCTCAAAAAAGGGAGTGGGAGCGGCGAAGAGTTATTGAGCAAAAATTACCACT
TGGAGAACGAAGTGGCAAGGCTCAAGAAAGGGAGCGGCAGCGGGGAGGAGCTCTTATCGAAGAACTACCA
CTTAGAGAATGAAGTCGCCCGCTTGAAGAAAGGCTCGGGGAGCGGGGAAGAGCTCTTGAGCAAGAACTAC
CACTTGGAAAATGAGGTGGCGCGCTTGAAGAAAGGGAGCGGGAGCGGGGAAGAGTTACTATCTAAGAATT
ATCATCTCGAGAACGAGGTGGCTCGACTAAAGAAGGGCTCCGGCAGTGGGGAGGAACTCCTGTCGAAGAA
CTATCATCTTGAAAATGAGGTTGCAAGACTTAAAAAGGGGTCCGGATCAGGTGAGGAACTACTCAGTAAG
AATTACCACCTGGAAAACGAAGTTGCACGTTTGAAGAAAGGATCAGGATCAGGCGAAGAACTGCTCTCAA
AAGATTATCATTTGGAAAATGAGGTTGCACGTTTAAAAAAGGGAAGTGGCAGTGGTGAGGAACTTCTGTC
GAAAAATTATCATCTCGAGAATGAAGTAGCCCGACTTAAAAAGTGAACTAGTAACTTGTTTATTGCAGCT
TATAATGGTTACAAATAAAGCAATAGCATCACAAATTTCACAAATAAAGCATTTTTTTCACTGCATTCTA
GTTGTGGTTTGTCCAAACTCATCAATGTATCTTAGTCGATATAACTTCGTATAGCATACATTATACGAAG
TTATGTCGACGGTGTGGAAAGTCCCCAGGCTCCCCAGCAGGCAGAAGTATGCAAAGCATGCATCTCAATT
AGTCAGCAACCAGGTGTGGAAAGTCCCCAGGCTCCCCAGCAGGCAGAAGTATGCAAAGCATGCATCTCAA
TTAGTCAGCAACCATAGTCCCGCCCCTAACTCCGCCCATCCCGCCCCTAACTCCGCCCAGTTCCGCCCAT
TCTCCGCCCCATGGCTGACTAATTTTTTTTATTTATGCAGAGGCCGAGGCCGCCTCGGCCTCTGAGCTAT
TCCAGAAGTAGTGAGGAGGCTTTTTTGGAGGCCTAGGCTTTTGCAAAGAATTCGCCACCATGACTGAGTA
CAAGCCTACTGTGCGTTTAGCCACCAGGGATGATGTGCCACGAGCCGTGAGGACACTAGCAGCCGCCTTT
GCTGACTACCCAGCTACAAGGCACACCGTGGACCCTGACAGACACATTGAAAGAGTCACAGAACTTCAGG
AGCTGTTTTTAACTAGGGTGGGCCTGGATATTGGCAAAGTCTGGGTGGCCGATGATGGAGCAGCAGTTGC
AGTGTGGACCACCCCAGAGTCTGTTGAAGCTGGAGCTGTCTTTGCAGAAATTGGACCAAGAATGGCCGAG
TTATCTGGCAGCAGGCTGGCTGCTCAACAGCAGATGGAAGGATTATTAGCTCCCCACAGACCCAAGGAGC
CTGCCTGGTTCCTGGCAACAGTTGGAGTTTCTCCAGACCATCAGGGCAAGGGCTTAGGATCTGCTGTGGT
GCTGCCTGGTGTGGAAGCAGCTGAGAGAGCTGGGGTGCCAGCATTTCTGGAGACATCAGCTCCTAGAAAC
CTGCCCTTCTATGAACGGCTGGGCTTCACAGTGACTGCTGATGTGGAGGTGCCTGAGGGCCCCAGAACCT
GGTGCATGACAAGAAAACCAGGAGCCTGACTGCAGCGACTGTGCCTTCTAGTTGCCAGCCATCTGTTGTT
TGCCCCTCCCCCGTGCCTTCCTTGACCCTGGAAGGTGCCACTCCCACTGTCCTTTCCTAATAAAATGAGG
AAATTGCATCGCATTGTCTGAGTAGGTGTCATTCTATTCTGGGGGGTGGGGTGGGGCAGGACAGCAAGGG
GGAGGATTGGGAAGACAATAGCAGGCATGCTGGGGATGCGGTGGGCTCTATGGCTCGAGGAGGGCCTATT
TCCCATGATTCCTTCATATTTGCATATACGATACAAGGCTGTTAGAGAGATAATTGGAATTAATTTGACT
GTAAACACAAAGATATTAGTACAAAATACGTGACGTAGAAAGTAATAATTTCTTGGGTAGTTTGCAGTTT
TAAAATTATGTTTTAAAATGGACTATCATATGCTTACCGTAACTTGAAAGTATTTCGATTTCTTGGCTTT
ATATATCTTGTGGAAAGGACGAAACACCGATAACTTCGTATAGCATACATTATACGAAGTTATGGTACCG
ATGCAGCTAGCCCGCGGATCTGCCGGTCTCCCTATAGTGAGTCGTATTAATTTCGATAAGCCAGGTTAAC
CTGCATTAATGAATCGGCCAACGCGCGGGGAGAGGCGGTTTGCGTATTGGGCGCTCTTCCGCTTCCTCGC
TCACTGACTCGCTGCGCTCGGTCGTTCGGCTGCGGCGAGCGGTATCAGCTCACTCAAAGGCGGTAATACG
GTTATCCACAGAATCAGGGGATAACGCAGGAAAGAACATGTGAGCAAAAGGCCAGCAAAAGGCCAGGAAC
CGTAAAAAGGCCGCGTTGCTGGCGTTTTTCCATAGGCTCCGCCCCCCTGACGAGCATCACAAAAATCGAC
GCTCAAGTCAGAGGTGGCGAAACCCGACAGGACTATAAAGATACCAGGCGTTTCCCCCTGGAAGCTCCCT
CGTGCGCTCTCCTGTTCCGACCCTGCCGCTTACCGGATACCTGTCCGCCTTTCTCCCTTCGGGAAGCGTG
GCGCTTTCTCATAGCTCACGCTGTAGGTATCTCAGTTCGGTGTAGGTCGTTCGCTCCAAGCTGGGCTGTG
TGCACGAACCCCCCGTTCAGCCCGACCGCTGCGCCTTATCCGGTAACTATCGTCTTGAGTCCAACCCGGT
AAGACACGACTTATCGCCACTGGCAGCAGCCACTGGTAACAGGATTAGCAGAGCGAGGTATGTAGGCGGT
GCTACAGAGTTCTTGAAGTGGTGGCCTAACTACGGCTACACTAGAAGAACAGTATTTGGTATCTGCGCTC
TGCTGAAGCCAGTTACCTTCGGAAAAAGAGTTGGTAGCTCTTGATCCGGCAAACAAACCACCGCTGGTAG
CGGTGGTTTTTTTGTTTGCAAGCAGCAGATTACGCGCAGAAAAAAAGGATCTCAAGAAGATCCTTTGATC
TTTTCTACGGGGTCTGACGCTCAGTGGAACGAAAACTCACGTTAAGGGATTTTGGTCATGAGATTATCAA
AAAGGATCTTCACCTAGATCCTTTTAAATTAAAAATGAAGTTTTAAATCAATCTAAAGTATATATGAGTA
AACTTGGTCTGACAGTTACCAATGCTTAATCAGTGAGGCACCTATCTCAGCGATCTGTCTATTTCGTTCA
TCCATAGTTGCCTGACTCCCCGTCGTGTAGATAACTACGATACGGGAGGGCTTACCATCTGGCCCCAGTG
CTGCAATGATACCGCGAGACCCACGCTCACCGGCTCCAGATTTATCAGCAATAAACCAGCCAGCCGGAAG
GGCCGAGCGCAGAAGTGGTCCTGCAACTTTATCCGCCTCCATCCAGTCTATTAATTGTTGCCGGGAAGCT
AGAGTAAGTAGTTCGCCAGTTAATAGTTTGCGCAACGTTGTTGCCATTGCTACAGGCATCGTGGTGTCAC
GCTCGTCGTTTGGTATGGCTTCATTCAGCTCCGGTTCCCAACGATCAAGGCGAGTTACATGATCCCCCAT
GTTGTGCAAAAAAGCGGTTAGCTCCTTCGGTCCTCCGATCGTTGTCAGAAGTAAGTTGGCCGCAGTGTTA
TCACTCATGGTTATGGCAGCACTGCATAATTCTCTTACTGTCATGCCATCCGTAAGATGCTTTTCTGTGA
CTGGTGAGTACTCAACCAAGTCATTCTGAGAATAGTGTATGCGGCGACCGAGTTGCTCTTGCCCGGCGTC
AATACGGGATAATACCGCGCCACATAGCAGAACTTTAAAAGTGCTCATCATTGGAAAACGTTCTTCGGGG
CGAAAACTCTCAAGGATCTTACCGCTGTTGAGATCCAGTTCGATGTAACCCACTCGTGCACCCAACTGAT
CTTCAGCATCTTTTACTTTCACCAGCGTTTCTGGGTGAGCAAAAACAGGAAGGCAAAATGCCGCAAAAAA
GGGAATAAGGGCGACACGGAAATGTTGAATACTCATACTCTTCCTTTTTCAATATTATTGAAGCATTTAT
CAGGGTTATTGTCTCATGAGCGGATACATATTTGAATGTATTTAGAAAAATAAACAAATAGGGGTTCCGC
GCACATTTCCCCGAAAAGTGCCACCTGACGTCTAAGAAACCATTATTATCATGACATTAACCTATAAAAA
TAGGCGTATCACGAGGCCCTTTCGTCTCGCGCGTTTCGGTGATGACGGTGAAAACCTCTGACACATGCAG
CTCCCGGAGACGGTCACAGCTTGTCTGTAAGCGGATGCCGGGAGCAGACAAGCCCGTCAGGGCGCGTCAG
CGGGTGTTGGCGGGTGTCGGGGCTGGCTTAACTATGCGGCATCAGAGCAGATTGTACTGAGAGTGCACCA
TATGGACATATTGTCGTTAGAACGCGGCTACAATTAATACATAACCTTATGTATCATACACATACG
